>Addgene plasmid #32870 | GRM3 (3SM9) | depositor partial sequence | sequence record 38672 | insert
CATAACTTTCTAAGGAGAGAGATTAAAATAGAAGGTGACCTTGTTTTAGGGGGCCTGTTTCCTATTAACG
AAAAAGGCACTGGAACTGAAGAATGTGGGCGAATCAATGAAGACCGAGGGATTCAACGCCTGGAAGCCAT
GTTGTTTGCTATTGATGAAATCAACAAAGATGATTACTTGCTACCAGGAGTGAAGTTGGGTGTTCACATT
TTGGATACATGTTCAAGGGATACCTATGCATTGGAGCAATCACTGGAGTTTGTCAGGGCATCTTTGACAA
AAGTGGATGAAGCTGAGTATATGTGTCCTGATGGATCCTATGCCATTCAAGAAAACATCCCACTTCTCAT
TGCAGGGGTCATTGGTGGCTCTTATAGCAGTGTTTCCATACAGGTGGCAAACCTGCTGCGGCTCTTCCAG
ATCCCTCAGATCAGCTACGCATCCACCAGCGCCAAACTCAGTGATAAGTCGCGCTATGATTACTTTGCCA
GGACCGTGCCCCCCGACTTCTACCAGGCCAAAGCCATGGCTGAGATCTTGCGCTTCTTCAACTGGACCTA
CGTGTCCACAGTAGCCTCCGAGGGTGATTACGGGGAGACAGGGATCGAGGCCTTCGAGCAGGAAGCCCGC
CTGCGCAACATCTCGATCGCTACGGCGGAGAAGGTGGGCCGCTCCAACATCCGCAAGTCCTACGACAGCG
TGATCCGAGAACTGTTGCAGAAGCCCAACGCGCGCGTCGTGGTCCTCTTCATGCGCAGCGACGACTCGCG
GGAGCTCATTGCAGCCGCCAGCCGCGCCAATGCCTCCTTCACCTGGGTGGCCAGCGACGGCTGGGGCGCG
CAGGAGAGCATCATCAAGGGCAGCGAGCATGTGGCCTACGGCGCCATCACCCTGGAGCTGGCCTCCCAGC
CTGTCCGCCAGTTCGACCGCTACTTCCAGAGCCTCAACCCCTACAACAACCACCGCAACCCCTGGTTCCG
GGACTTCTGGGAGCAAAAGTTTCAGTGCAGCCTCCAGAACAAACGCAACCACAGGCGCGTCTGCGACAAG
CACCTGGCCATCGACAGCAGCAACTACGAGCAAGAGTCCAAGATCATGTTTGTGGTGAACGCGGTGTATG
CCATGGCCCACGCTTTGCACAAAATGCAGCGCACCCTCTGTCCCAACACTACCAAGCTTTGTGATGCTAT
GAAGATCCTGGATGGGAAGAAGTTGTACAAGGATTACTTGCTGAAAATCAACTTCACGGCTCCATTCAAC
CCAAATAAAGATGCAGATAGCATAGTCAAGTTTGACACTTTTGGAGATGGAATGGGGCGATACAACGTGT
TCAATTTCCAAAATGTAGGTGGAAAGTATTCCTACTTGAAAGTTGGTCACTGGGCAGAAACCTTATCGCT
AGATGTCAACTCTATCCACTGGTCCCGGAACTCAGTC
