>Addgene plasmid #32870 | GRM3 (3SM9) | addgene partial sequence | sequence record 42591 | Polyhedrin-fwd
TACAGTTTTGTATAAAAAAACCTATAAATATTCCGGATTATTCATACCGTCCCACCATCGGGCGCGGATC
TCGGTCCGAAACCATGAAATTCTTAGTCAACGTTGCCCTTGTTTTTATGGTCGTATACATTTCTTACATC
TATGCGGCCGCTCCGGAACATCACCATCACCATCACGATTACGATATCCCAACGACCGAAAACCTGTATT
TTCAGGGCGCCATGGATCATAACTTTCTAAGGAGAGAGATTAAAATAGAAGGTGACCTTGTTTTAGGGGG
CCTGTTTCCTATTAACGAAAAAGGCACTGGAACTGAAGAATGTGGGCGAATCAATGAAGACCGAGGGATT
CAACGCCTGGAAGCCATGTTGTTTGCTATTGATGAAATCAACAAAGATGATTACTTGCTACCAGGAGTGA
AGTTGGGTGTTCACATTTTGGATACATGTTCAAGGGATACCTATGCATTGGAGCAATCACTGGAGTTTGT
CAGGGCATCTTTGACAAAAGTGGATGAAGCTGAGTATATGTGTCCTGATGGATCCTATGCCATTCAAGAA
AACATCCCACTTCTCATTGCAGGGGTCATTGGTGGCTCTTATAGCAGTGTTTCCATACAGGTGGCAAACC
TGCTGCGGCTCTTCCAGATCCCTCAGATCAGCTACGCATCCACCAGCGCCAAACTCAGTGATAAGTCGCG
CTATGATTACTTTGCCAGGACCGTGCCCCCCGACTTCTACCAGGCCAAAGCCATGGCTGAGATCTTGCGC
TTCTTCAACTGGACCTACGTGTCCACAGTAGCCTCCGAGGGTGAT
