[The description below was written by a language model from this plasmid's Addgene catalogue record.]
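Description:
GRM3 (3SM9) is an expression plasmid built on the pFHMSP-LIC-N backbone from the Structural Genomics Consortium, carrying a 1437 bp fragment of human GRM3 that encodes the extracellular ligand-binding domain of metabotropic glutamate receptor 3 (mGlu3). The insert was introduced by ligation-independent cloning and, as the record notes, is a domain construct designed for structure determination rather than the full open reading frame; it corresponds to the protein used for the deposited crystal structure 3SM9. The plasmid is maintained at high copy in standard E. coli cloning strains under ampicillin selection.

The backbone supplies two N-terminal elements fused to the insert: a honeybee melittin signal sequence, which directs the nascent protein into the secretory pathway, and a His tag followed by a TEV protease site, allowing metal-affinity purification and subsequent tag removal. The catalogue lists the vector type and purpose as bacterial expression. However, the melittin leader and the use of a polyhedrin forward sequencing primer are features normally associated with baculovirus transfer vectors for secreted expression in insect cells, which would suit a glycosylated, disulfide-containing receptor ectodomain. The record does not explicitly state the promoter or the production host, so this apparent inconsistency cannot be resolved from the fields given. No feature table is provided, so the origin of replication and any recombination or transposition elements in the backbone are also undocumented here. The construct is intended for producing purified mGlu3 ligand-binding domain for structural and biophysical work.
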