Addgene plasmid #32870: GRM3 (3SM9)
Purpose: Bacterial expression for structure determination; may not be full ORF
Depositing lab: Cheryl Arrowsmith. Depositing organization: University of Toronto.
Backbone
  Vector backbone: pFHMSP-LIC-N
  Backbone manufacturer: Structural Genomics Consortium (Addgene plasmid 26095)
  Vector type: Bacterial Expression
Growth in bacteria
  Bacterial resistance: Ampicillin, 100 μg/mL
  Growth temperature: 37°C
  Growth strain: DH5alpha
  Copy number: High Copy
Gene/Insert
  Gene/Insert name: GRM3 (alt names: PDB: 3SM9; metabotropic glutamate receptor 3, extracellular ligand binding domain)
  Species: H. sapiens (human)
  Insert size (bp): 1437
  Entrez Gene: GRM3 (a.k.a. GLUR3, GPRC1C, MGLUR3, mGlu3)
  Tag / fusion protein: Honeybee melittin Signal sequence (N terminal on backbone); His tag with TEV cleavage (N terminal on backbone)
  Cloning method: Ligation Independent Cloning
  Sequencing primers: 5′ Polyhedrin-fwd
Terms and licenses: Academic/Nonprofit Terms; Industry Terms
Depositor comments: PDB: 3SM9. http://www.thesgc.org/structures/3SM9/
How to cite: GRM3 (3SM9) was a gift from Cheryl Arrowsmith (Addgene plasmid # 32870 ; http://n2t.net/addgene:32870 ; RRID:Addgene_32870)
